Addgene plasmid #248857: GST-tag LUBAC binding E2 variant L3LU-2
Purpose: N-term GST tag E2 variant selected for LUBAC
Depositing lab: Brenda Schulman. Depositing organization: Max Planck Institute of Biochemistry. Publication: E2 variants for probing E3 ubiquitin ligase activities. Du J, Andree GA, Horn-Ghetko D, Stier L, Singh J, Kostrhon S, Kiss L, Mann M, Sidhu SS, Schulman BA. Proc Natl Acad Sci U S A. 2026 Jan 6;123(1):e2524899122. doi: 10.1073/pnas.2524899122. Epub 2026 Jan 2. PubMed 41481455.
Backbone
  Vector backbone: pGEX
  Vector type: Bacterial Expression
Growth in bacteria
  Bacterial resistance: Ampicillin, 100 μg/mL
  Growth temperature: 37°C
  Growth strain: DH5alpha
  Copy number: High Copy
Gene/Insert
  Gene/Insert name: GST-L3LU-2
  Species: Synthetic
  Insert size (bp): 465
  Tag / fusion protein: GST (N terminal on insert)
  Cloning method: Gibson Cloning
Terms and licenses: Academic/Nonprofit Terms; Industry Terms: Not Available to Industry
How to cite: GST-tag LUBAC binding E2 variant L3LU-2 was a gift from Brenda Schulman (Addgene plasmid # 248857 ; http://n2t.net/addgene:248857 ; RRID:Addgene_248857)
