[The description below was written by a language model from this plasmid's Addgene catalogue record and pLannotate feature annotations shown in this document.]
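Description:
GST-tag LUBAC binding E2 variant L3LU-2 is a pGEX-based bacterial expression plasmid of about 5.4 kb for producing an engineered ubiquitin-conjugating enzyme as a glutathione S-transferase fusion in E. coli. It replicates from a high-copy ColE1/pMB1-type origin and is selected with ampicillin through the β-lactamase gene and its own promoter. Short rop and bom fragments, a lacZα segment with its lac promoter and CAP site, and a small yciV fragment are annotated as well; these appear to be backbone remnants rather than functional parts of the design.

The expression cassette wraps around the origin of the circular map. A tac promoter followed by a lac operator lies just upstream of the Schistosoma japonicum GST coding sequence at the start of the record. A plasmid-borne lacI gene supplies the repressor, so transcription is held off until it is relieved by IPTG. GST is followed by a sequence annotated as a partial TEV protease recognition site, presumably intended to allow tag removal after glutathione-affinity purification. Next comes an open reading frame of roughly 460 bp that the annotation matches to human UBE2L3 (UBCH7), an E2 that works with HECT and RBR family E3 ligases. The catalogue lists this insert as synthetic, consistent with L3LU-2 being a UBE2L3-derived variant selected to bind LUBAC, the linear ubiquitin chain assembly complex. The specific substitutions are not given in the record. The associated publication describes E2 variants as probes of E3 ligase activity, so the purified protein is most likely used in binding or biochemical assays of LUBAC.
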