Features (pLannotate 1.2.2; 18 found; start..end, strand, type, name):
      1..654     +  CDS            GST26_SCHJA: Experimental evidence at protein level: Swiss-Prot protein existence level 1. GST isoenzymes appear to play a central role in the parasite detoxification system. Other functions are also suspected including a role in increasing the solubility of haematin in the parasite gut. From Schistosoma japonicum (Blood fluke).
    661..680     +  CDS            TEV site (fragment): tobacco etch virus (TEV) protease recognition and cleavage site
    685..1146    +  CDS            UBE2L3: UB2L3_HUMAN - Also known as UBCE7, UBCH7. Experimental evidence at protein level: Swiss-Prot protein existence level 1. Ubiquitin-conjugating enzyme E2 that specifically acts with HECT-type and RBR family E3 ubiquitin-protein ligases. Does not function with most RING-containing E3 ubiquitin-protein ligases because it lacks intrinsic E3-independent reactivity with lysine: in contrast, it has activity with the RBR family E3 enzymes, such as PRKN and ARIH1, that function like RING-HECT hybrids. Accepts ubiquitin from the E1 complex and catalyzes its covalent attachment to other proteins. In vitro
   1177..1216    +  CDS            rop (fragment): Rop protein, which maintains plasmids at low copy number; rop
   1318..1358    +  misc_feature   bom (fragment): basis of mobility region from pBR322
   1463..1567    +  promoter       AmpR promoter: bla
   1568..2428    +  CDS            AmpR: β-lactamase; bla; confers resistance to ampicillin, carbenicillin, and related antibiotics
   2599..3187    +  rep_origin     ori: high-copy-number ColE1/pMB1/pBR322/pUC origin of replication
   3373..3424    -  misc_feature   bom (fragment): basis of mobility region from pBR322
   3431..3508    +  promoter       lacI promoter: lacI
   3509..4591    +  CDS            lacI: lac repressor; lacI; The lac repressor binds to the lac operator to inhibit transcription in E. coli. This inhibition can be relieved by adding lactose or isopropyl-β-D-thiogalactopyranoside (IPTG).
   4604..4625    +  protein_bind   CAP binding site: CAP binding activates transcription in the presence of cAMP. E. coli catabolite activator protein
   4640..4670    +  promoter       lac promoter: promoter for the E. coli lac operon
   4678..4694    +  protein_bind   lac operator: The lac repressor binds to the lac operator to inhibit transcription in E. coli. This inhibition can be relieved by adding lactose or isopropyl-β-D-thiogalactopyranoside (IPTG). lac repressor encoded by lacI
   4714..4887    +  CDS            lacZα: LacZα fragment of β-galactosidase; lacZ fragment
   5151..5267    -  CDS            yciV (fragment): RNAAM_ECOLI - Also known as trpH From Escherichia coli (strain K12).
   5343..5371    +  promoter       tac promoter: strong E. coli promoter; hybrid between the trp and lac UV5 promoters
   5379..5395    +  protein_bind   lac operator: The lac repressor binds to the lac operator to inhibit transcription in E. coli. This inhibition can be relieved by adding lactose or isopropyl-β-D-thiogalactopyranoside (IPTG). lac repressor encoded by lacI
>Addgene plasmid #248857 | GST-tag LUBAC binding E2 variant L3LU-2 | addgene full sequence | sequence record 496818 | Addgene NGS Result
ATGTCCCCTATACTAGGTTATTGGAAAATTAAGGGCCTTGTGCAACCCACTCGACTTCTTTTGGAATATC
TTGAAGAAAAATATGAAGAGCATTTGTATGAGCGCGATGAAGGTGATAAATGGCGAAACAAAAAGTTTGA
ATTGGGTTTGGAGTTTCCCAATCTTCCTTATTATATTGATGGTGATGTTAAATTAACACAGTCTATGGCC
ATCATACGTTATATAGCTGACAAGCACAACATGTTGGGTGGTTGTCCAAAAGAGCGTGCAGAGATTTCAA
TGCTTGAAGGAGCGGTTTTGGATATTAGATACGGTGTTTCGAGAATTGCATATAGTAAAGACTTTGAAAC
TCTCAAAGTTGATTTTCTTAGCAAGCTACCTGAAATGCTGAAAATGTTCGAAGATCGTTTATGTCATAAA
ACATATTTAAATGGTGATCATGTAACCCATCCTGACTTCATGTTGTATGACGCTCTTGATGTTGTTTTAT
ACATGGACCCAATGTGCCTGGATGCGTTCCCAAAATTAGTTTGTTTTAAAAAACGTATTGAAGCTATCCC
ACAAATTGATAAGTACTTGAAATCCAGCAAGTATATAGCATGGCCTTTGCAGGGCTGGCAAGCCACGTTT
GGTGGTGGCGACCATCCTCCAAAATCGGATGAAAACCTGTATTTTCAGGGATCCATGGCGGCCAGCAGGA
GGCTGATGAAGGAGCTTGAAGAAATCCGCAAAGCAGGGATGAAAAACTTCCGTAACATCCAGGTTGATGA
AGCTAATTTATTGACTTGGCAAGGGCTTATTGTTCCTGACAACCCTCCATATGATAAGGGAGCCTTCAGA
ATCGAAATCAACTTTCCAGCAGAGTACCCATTCAAACCACCGAAGATCACATTTAAAACAAAGATCTATC
ACCCAAACATCGACGAAAAGGGGCAGGTCTGTCTGCCAGTAATTAGTGCCGAAAACTGGATGGCGCCGAC
CAAAACCGACCAAGTAATCCAGTCCCTCATAGCACTGGTGAATGACCCCCAGCCTGAGCACCCGCTTCGG
GCTGACCTAGCTGAAGAATACTCTAAGGACCGTAAAAAATTCGCAAAGAATGCTGAAGAGTTTACAAAGA
AATATGGGGAAAAGCGACCTGTGGACTAAGCGGCCGCATCGTGACTGACTGACGATCTGCCTCGCGCGTT
TCGGTGATGACGGTGAAAACCTCTGACACATGCAGCTCCCGGAGACGGTCACAGCTTGTCTGTAAGCGGA
TGCCGGGAGCAGACAAGCCCGTCAGGGCGCGTCAGCGGGTGTTGGCGGGTGTCGGGGCGCAGCCATGACC
CAGTCACGTAGCGATAGCGGAGTGTATAATTCTTGAAGACGAAAGGGCCTCGTGATACGCCTATTTTTAT
AGGTTAATGTCATGATAATAATGGTTTCTTAGACGTCAGGTGGCACTTTTCGGGGAAATGTGCGCGGAAC
CCCTATTTGTTTATTTTTCTAAATACATTCAAATATGTATCCGCTCATGAGACAATAACCCTGATAAATG
CTTCAATAATATTGAAAAAGGAAGAGTATGAGTATTCAACATTTCCGTGTCGCCCTTATTCCCTTTTTTG
CGGCATTTTGCCTTCCTGTTTTTGCTCACCCAGAAACGCTGGTGAAAGTAAAAGATGCTGAAGATCAGTT
GGGTGCACGAGTGGGTTACATCGAACTGGATCTCAACAGCGGTAAGATCCTTGAGAGTTTTCGCCCCGAA
GAACGTTTTCCAATGATGAGCACTTTTAAAGTTCTGCTATGTGGCGCGGTATTATCCCGTGTTGACGCCG
GGCAAGAGCAACTCGGTCGCCGCATACACTATTCTCAGAATGACTTGGTTGAGTACTCACCAGTCACAGA
AAAGCATCTTACGGATGGCATGACAGTAAGAGAATTATGCAGTGCTGCCATAACCATGAGTGATAACACT
GCGGCCAACTTACTTCTGACAACGATCGGAGGACCGAAGGAGCTAACCGCTTTTTTGCACAACATGGGGG
ATCATGTAACTCGCCTTGATCGTTGGGAACCGGAGCTGAATGAAGCCATACCAAACGACGAGCGTGACAC
CACGATGCCTGCAGCAATGGCAACAACGTTGCGCAAACTATTAACTGGCGAACTACTTACTCTAGCTTCC
CGGCAACAATTAATAGACTGGATGGAGGCGGATAAAGTTGCAGGACCACTTCTGCGCTCGGCCCTTCCGG
CTGGCTGGTTTATTGCTGATAAATCTGGAGCCGGTGAGCGTGGGTCTCGCGGTATCATTGCAGCACTGGG
GCCAGATGGTAAGCCCTCCCGTATCGTAGTTATCTACACGACGGGGAGTCAGGCAACTATGGATGAACGA
AATAGACAGATCGCTGAGATAGGTGCCTCACTGATTAAGCATTGGTAACTGTCAGACCAAGTTTACTCAT
ATATACTTTAGATTGATTTAAAACTTCATTTTTAATTTAAAAGGATCTAGGTGAAGATCCTTTTTGATAA
TCTCATGACCAAAATCCCTTAACGTGAGTTTTCGTTCCACTGAGCGTCAGACCCCGTAGAAAAGATCAAA
GGATCTTCTTGAGATCCTTTTTTTCTGCGCGTAATCTGCTGCTTGCAAACAAAAAAACCACCGCTACCAG
CGGTGGTTTGTTTGCCGGATCAAGAGCTACCAACTCTTTTTCCGAAGGTAACTGGCTTCAGCAGAGCGCA
GATACCAAATACTGTCCTTCTAGTGTAGCCGTAGTTAGGCCACCACTTCAAGAACTCTGTAGCACCGCCT
ACATACCTCGCTCTGCTAATCCTGTTACCAGTGGCTGCTGCCAGTGGCGATAAGTCGTGTCTTACCGGGT
TGGACTCAAGACGATAGTTACCGGATAAGGCGCAGCGGTCGGGCTGAACGGGGGGTTCGTGCACACAGCC
CAGCTTGGAGCGAACGACCTACACCGAACTGAGATACCTACAGCGTGAGCTATGAGAAAGCGCCACGCTT
CCCGAAGGGAGAAAGGCGGACAGGTATCCGGTAAGCGGCAGGGTCGGAACAGGAGAGCGCACGAGGGAGC
TTCCAGGGGGAAACGCCTGGTATCTTTATAGTCCTGTCGGGTTTCGCCACCTCTGACTTGAGCGTCGATT
TTTGTGATGCTCGTCAGGGGGGCGGAGCCTATGGAAAAACGCCAGCAACGCGGCCTTTTTACGGTTCCTG
GCCTTTTGCTGGCCTTTTGCTCACATGTTCTTTCCTGCGTTATCCCCTGATTCTGTGGATAACCGTATTA
CCGCCTTTGAGTGAGCTGATACCGCTCGCCGCAGCCGAACGACCGAGCGCAGCGAGTCAGTGAGCGAGGA
AGCGGAAGAGCGCCTGATGCGGTATTTTCTCCTTACGCATCTGTGCGGTATTTCACACCGCATAAATTCC
GACACCATCGAATGGCGCAAAACCTTTCGCGGTATGGCATGATAGCGCCCGGAAGAGAGTCAATTCAGGG
TGGTGAATGTGAAACCAGTAACGTTATACGATGTCGCAGAGTATGCCGGTGTCTCTTATCAGACCGTTTC
CCGCGTGGTGAACCAGGCCAGCCACGTTTCTGCGAAAACGCGGGAAAAAGTGGAAGCGGCGATGGCGGAG
CTGAATTACATTCCCAACCGCGTGGCACAACAACTGGCGGGCAAACAGTCGTTGCTGATTGGCGTTGCCA
CCTCCAGTCTGGCCCTGCACGCGCCGTCGCAAATTGTCGCGGCGATTAAATCTCGCGCCGATCAACTGGG
TGCCAGCGTGGTGGTGTCGATGGTAGAACGAAGCGGCGTCGAAGCCTGTAAAGCGGCGGTGCACAATCTT
CTCGCGCAACGCGTCAGTGGGCTGATCATTAACTATCCGCTGGATGACCAGGATGCCATTGCTGTGGAAG
CTGCCTGCACTAATGTTCCGGCGTTATTTCTTGATGTCTCTGACCAGACACCCATCAACAGTATTATTTT
CTCCCATGAAGACGGTACGCGACTGGGCGTGGAGCATCTGGTCGCATTGGGTCACCAGCAAATCGCGCTG
TTAGCGGGCCCATTAAGTTCTGTCTCGGCGCGTCTGCGTCTGGCTGGCTGGCATAAATATCTCACTCGCA
ATCAAATTCAGCCGATAGCGGAACGGGAAGGCGACTGGAGTGCCATGTCCGGTTTTCAACAAACCATGCA
AATGCTGAATGAGGGCATCGTTCCCACTGCGATGCTGGTTGCCAACGATCAGATGGCGCTGGGCGCAATG
CGCGCCATTACCGAGTCCGGGCTGCGCGTTGGTGCGGATATCTCGGTAGTGGGATACGACGATACCGAAG
ACAGCTCATGTTATATCCCGCCGTTAACCACCATCAAACAGGATTTTCGCCTGCTGGGGCAAACCAGCGT
GGACCGCTTGCTGCAACTCTCTCAGGGCCAGGCGGTGAAGGGCAATCAGCTGTTGCCCGTCTCACTGGTG
AAAAGAAAAACCACCCTGGCGCCCAATACGCAAACCGCCTCTCCCCGCGCGTTGGCCGATTCATTAATGC
AGCTGGCACGACAGGTTTCCCGACTGGAAAGCGGGCAGTGAGCGCAACGCAATTAATGTAAGTTAGCTCA
CTCATTAGGCACCCCAGGCTTTACACTTTATGCTTCCGGCTCGTATGTTGTGTGGAATTGTGAGCGGATA
ACAATTTCACACAGGAAACAGCTATGACCATGATTACGGATTCACTGGCCGTCGTTTTACAACGTCGTGA
CTGGGAAAACCCTGGCGTTACCCAACTTAATCGCCTTGCAGCACATCCCCCTTTCGCCAGCTGGCGTAAT
AGCGAAGAGGCCCGCACCGATCGCCCTTCCCAACAGTTGCGCAGCCTGAATGGCGAATGGCGCTTTGCCT
GGTTTCCGGCACCAGAAGCGGTGCCGGAAAGCTGGCTGGAGTGCGATCTTCCTGAGGCCGATACTGTCGT
CGTCCCCTCAAACTGGCAGATGCACGGTTACGATGCGCCCATCTACACCAACGTGACCTATCCCATTACG
GTCAATCCGCCGTTTGTTCCCACGGAGAATCCGACGGGTTGTTACTCGCTCACATTTAATGTTGATGAAA
GCTGGCTACAGGAAGGCCAGACGCGAATTATTTTTGATGGCGTTGGAATTAGCTTATCGACTGCACGGTG
CACCAATGCTTCTGGCGTCAGGCAGCCATCGGAAGCTGTGGTATGGCTGTGCAGGTCGTAAATCACTGCA
TAATTCGTGTCGCTCAAGGCGCACTCCCGTTCTGGATAATGTTTTTTGCGCCGACATCATAACGGTTCTG
GCAAATATTCTGAAATGAGCTGTTGACAATTAATCATCGGCTCGTATAATGTGTGGAATTGTGAGCGGAT
AACAATTTCACACAGGAAACAGTATTC
