>Addgene plasmid #248857 | GST-tag LUBAC binding E2 variant L3LU-2 | depositor partial sequence | sequence record 490899 | sequence of insert with pGEX 5'
CCATCCTCCAAAATCGGATGAAAACCTGTATTTTCAGGGATCCATGGCGGCCAGCAGGAGGCTGATGAAG
GAGCTTGAAGAAATCCGCAAAGCAGGGATGAAAAACTTCCGTAACATCCAGGTTGATGAAGCTAATTTAT
TGACTTGGCAAGGGCTTATTGTTCCTGACAACCCTCCATATGATAAGGGAGCCTTCAGAATCGAAATCAA
CTTTCCAGCAGAGTACCCATTCAAACCACCGAAGATCACATTTAAAACAAAGATCTATCACCCAAACATC
GACGAAAAGGGGCAGGTCTGTCTGCCAGTAATTAGTGCCGAAAACTGGATGGCGCCGACCAAAACCGACC
AAGTAATCCAGTCCCTCATAGCACTGGTGAATGACCCCCAGCCTGAGCACCCGCTTCGGGCTGACCTAGC
TGAAGAATACTCTAAGGACCGTAAAAAATTCGCAAAGAATGCTGAAGAGTTTACAAAGAAATATGGGGAA
AAGCGACCTGTGGACTAAGCGGCCGCATCGTGACTGACTGACGATCTGCCTCGCGCGTTTCGGTGATGAC
GGTGAAAACCTCTGACACATGCAGCTCCCGGAGACGGTCACAGCTTGTCTGTAAGCGGATGCCGGGAGCA
GACAAGCCCGTCAGGGCGCGTCAGCGGGTGTTGGCGGGTGTCGGGGCGCAGCCATGACCCAGTCACGTAG
CGATAGCGGAGTGTATAATTCTTGAAGACGAAAGGGCCTCGTGATACGCCTATTTTTATAGGTTAATGTC
ATGATAATAATGGTTTCTTAGACGTCAGGTGGCACTTTTCGGGGAAATGTGCGCGGAACCCCTATTTGTT
TATTTTTCTAAATACATTCAAATATGTATCCGCTCATGAGACAATAACCCTGATAAATGCTTCAATAATA
TTGAAAAAGGAAGAGTATGAGTATTCAACATTTCCGTGTCGCCCTTATTCCCTTGYTT
